Addgene plasmid #53887: TMPRSS2
Purpose: Expression of TMPRSS2
Depositing lab: Roger Reeves. Depositing organization: Johns Hopkins University and School of Medicine. Publication: Survey of Human Chromosome 21 Gene Expression Effects on Early Development in Danio rerio. Edie S, Zaghloul NA, Leitch CC, Klinedinst DK, Lebron J, Thole JF, McCallion AS, Katsanis N, Reeves RH. G3 (Bethesda). 2018 Jul 2;8(7):2215-2223. doi: 10.1534/g3.118.200144. PubMed 29760202.
Backbone
  Vector backbone: pCSDest
  Backbone manufacturer: Lawson Lab (Addgene Plasmid 22423)
  Backbone size w/o insert (bp): 4095
  Vector type: Mammalian Expression
Growth in bacteria
  Bacterial resistance: Ampicillin, 100 μg/mL
  Growth temperature: 37°C
  Growth strain: Top10
  Copy number: High Copy
Gene/Insert
  Gene/Insert name: TMPRSS2
  Species: H. sapiens (human)
  Insert size (bp): 1479
  Entrez Gene: TMPRSS2 (a.k.a. PRSS10)
  Promoter: SP6 and CMV
  Cloning method: Gateway Cloning
  Sequencing primers: 5′ CMV-F; 3′ EBV-Rev
Terms and licenses: Academic/Nonprofit Terms; Industry Terms
Depositor comments: NM_005656
How to cite: TMPRSS2 was a gift from Roger Reeves (Addgene plasmid # 53887 ; http://n2t.net/addgene:53887 ; RRID:Addgene_53887)
