[The description below was written by a language model from this plasmid's Addgene catalogue record and pLannotate feature annotations shown in this document.]
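Description:
TMPRSS2 is a mammalian expression plasmid carrying the human TMPRSS2 (PRSS10) open reading frame, noted by the depositor as corresponding to NM_005656, in the Gateway destination vector pCSDest, a pCS2-type backbone. The sequenced record is 5,630 nt. It is propagated in E. coli as a high-copy plasmid through a ColE1/pUC-type origin and selected with ampicillin via the β-lactamase gene. An f1 phage origin and remnants of lac regulatory and lacZα/lacI sequences are also present as backbone carry-over.

The roughly 1.5 kb coding sequence sits between attB1 and attB2 sites, the scars of Gateway recombination used to move the ORF into the vector. Because the plasmid is circular, the simian cytomegalovirus IE94 enhancer/promoter annotated at the end of the sequence lies directly upstream of the SP6 promoter, and both face the insert. This tandem arrangement allows two uses. The CMV promoter drives transcription after transfection or injection of DNA into vertebrate cells, and the SP6 promoter allows in vitro synthesis of sense mRNA. An SV40 polyadenylation signal lies downstream of the insert, although the table annotates it on the opposite strand. T7 (partial) and T3 promoters in reverse orientation flank this region. No epitope tag or reporter is annotated, so the protein appears to be expressed untagged.

TMPRSS2 is a transmembrane serine protease encoded on chromosome 21. The associated publication surveyed the effects of expressing human chromosome 21 genes on early zebrafish development, which fits the SP6/CMV design. The annotation also notes the protease's role in priming coronavirus spike glycoproteins, so the plasmid could also be used to supply TMPRSS2 in cultured cells.
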