Features (pLannotate 1.2.2; 17 found; start..end, strand, type, name):
     35..53      +  promoter       SP6 promoter: promoter for bacteriophage SP6 RNA polymerase
    108..128     +  protein_bind   attB1: mutant version of attB; core recombination site for the Gateway® BP reaction BP Clonase™
    134..1609    +  CDS            TMPRSS2: TMPS2_HUMAN - Also known as PRSS10. Experimental evidence at protein level: Swiss-Prot protein existence level 1. (Microbial infection) Facilitates human coronaviruses SARS- CoV and SARS-CoV-2 infections via two independent mechanisms, proteolytic cleavage of ACE2 receptor which promotes viral uptake, and cleavage of coronavirus spike glycoproteins which activates the glycoprotein for host cell entry (PubMed:24227843, PubMed:32142651, PubMed:32404436). Proteolytically cleaves and activates the spike glycoproteins of human coronavirus 229E (HCoV-229E) and human coronavirus EMC (HCoV-EMC) and th
   1614..1638    -  protein_bind   attB2: mutant version of attB; recombination site for the Gateway® BP reaction BP Clonase™
   1660..1677    -  promoter       T7 promoter (fragment): promoter for bacteriophage T7 RNA polymerase
   1682..1816    -  polyA_signal   SV40 poly(A) signal: SV40 polyadenylation signal
   1929..1947    -  promoter       T3 promoter: promoter for bacteriophage T3 RNA polymerase
   1992..2008    -  protein_bind   lac operator: The lac repressor binds to the lac operator to inhibit transcription in E. coli. This inhibition can be relieved by adding lactose or isopropyl-β-D-thiogalactopyranoside (IPTG). lac repressor encoded by lacI
   2016..2046    -  promoter       lac promoter: promoter for the E. coli lac operon
   2061..2082    -  protein_bind   CAP binding site: CAP binding activates transcription in the presence of cAMP. E. coli catabolite activator protein
   2095..2187    -  CDS            lacI (fragment): lac repressor; lacI; The lac repressor binds to the lac operator to inhibit transcription in E. coli. This inhibition can be relieved by adding lactose or isopropyl-β-D-thiogalactopyranoside (IPTG).
   2370..2958    -  rep_origin     ori: high-copy-number ColE1/pMB1/pBR322/pUC origin of replication
   3129..3989    -  CDS            AmpR: β-lactamase; bla; confers resistance to ampicillin, carbenicillin, and related antibiotics
   3990..4094    -  promoter       AmpR promoter: bla
   4147..4575    -  rep_origin     f1 ori (sequence partly withheld): f1 bacteriophage origin of replication; arrow indicates direction of (+) strand synthesis
   4580..4646    -  CDS            lacZα (fragment): LacZα fragment of β-galactosidase; lacZ fragment
   4653..5630    +  promoter       CMV IE94 promoter: enhancer/promoter region of simian cytomegalovirus major immediate early transcription unit IE94
>Addgene plasmid #53887 | TMPRSS2 | addgene full sequence | sequence record 323550 | Addgene NGS Result
CGCCATTCTGCCTGGGGACGTCGGAGCAAGCTTGATTTAGGTGACACTATAGAATACAAGCTACTTGTTC
TTTTTGCAGGATCCCATCGATTCGAATTCAAGGATCACAAGTTTGTACAAAAAAGCAGGCACCATGGCTT
TGAACTCAGGGTCACCACCAGCTATTGGACCTTACTATGAAAACCATGGATACCAACCGGAAAACCCCTA
TCCCGCACAGCCCACTGTGGTCCCCACTGTCTACGAGGTGCATCCGGCTCAGTACTACCCGTCCCCCGTG
CCCCAGTACGCCCCGAGGGTCCTGACGCAGGCTTCCAACCCCGTCGTCTGCACGCAGCCCAAATCCCCAT
CCGGGACAGTGTGCACCTCAAAGACTAAGAAAGCACTGTGCATCACCTTGACCCTGGGGACCTTCCTCGT
GGGAGCTGCGCTGGCCGCTGGCCTACTCTGGAAGTTCATGGGCAGCAAGTGCTCCAACTCTGGGATAGAG
TGCGACTCCTCAGGTACCTGCATCAACCCCTCTAACTGGTGTGATGGCGTGTCACACTGCCCCGGCGGGG
AGGACGAGAATCGGTGTGTTCGCCTCTACGGACCAAACTTCATCCTTCAGGTGTACTCATCTCAGAGGAA
GTCCTGGCACCCTGTGTGCCAAGACGACTGGAACGAGAACTACGGGCGGGCGGCCTGCAGGGACATGGGC
TATAAGAATAATTTTTACTCTAGCCAAGGAATAGTGGATGACAGCGGATCCACCAGCTTTATGAAACTGA
ACACAAGTGCCGGCAATGTCGATATCTATAAAAAACTGTACCACAGTGATGCCTGTTCTTCAAAAGCAGT
GGTTTCTTTACGCTGTATAGCCTGCGGGGTCAACTTGAACTCAAGCCGCCAGAGCAGGATCGTGGGCGGC
GAGAGCGCGCTCCCGGGGGCCTGGCCCTGGCAGGTCAGCCTGCACGTCCAGAACGTCCACGTGTGCGGAG
GCTCCATCATCACCCCCGAGTGGATCGTGACAGCCGCCCACTGCGTGGAAAAACCTCTTAACAATCCATG
GCATTGGACGGCATTTGCGGGGATTTTGAGACAATCTTTCATGTTCTATGGAGCCGGATACCAAGTAGAA
AAAGTGATTTCTCATCCAAATTATGACTCCAAGACCAAGAACAATGACATTGCGCTGATGAAGCTGCAGA
AGCCTCTGACTTTCAACGACCTAGTGAAACCAGTGTGTCTGCCCAACCCAGGCATGATGCTGCAGCCAGA
ACAGCTCTGCTGGATTTCCGGGTGGGGGGCCACCGAGGAGAAAGGGAAGACCTCAGAAGTGCTGAACGCT
GCCAAGGTGCTTCTCATTGAGACACAGAGATGCAACAGCAGATATGTCTATGACAACCTGATCACACCAG
CCATGATCTGTGCCGGCTTCCTGCAGGGGAACGTCGATTCTTGCCAGGGTGACAGTGGAGGGCCTCTGGT
CACTTCGAAGAACAATATCTGGTGGCTGATAGGGGATACAAGCTGGGGTTCTGGCTGTGCCAAAGCTTAC
AGACCAGGAGTGTACGGGAATGTGATGGTATTCACGGACTGGATTTATCGACAAATGAGGGCAGACGGCT
AGAACCCAGCTTTCTTGTACAAAGTGGTGATCCTCTCGAGCCTCTAGAACTATAGTGAGTCGTATTACGT
AGATCCAGACATGATAAGATACATTGATGAGTTTGGACAAACCACAACTAGAATGCAGTGAAAAAAATGC
TTTATTTGTGAAATTTGTGATGCTATTGCTTTATTTGTAACCATTATAAGCTGCAATAAACAAGTTAACA
ACAACAATTGCATTCATTTTATGTTTCAGGTTCAGGGGGAGGTGTGGGAGGTTTTTTAATTCGCGGCCGC
GGCGCCAATGCATTGGGCCCGGTACCCAGCTTTTGTTCCCTTTAGTGAGGGTTAATTGCGCGCTTGGCGT
AATCATGGTCATAGCTGTTTCCTGTGTGAAATTGTTATCCGCTCACAATTCCACACAACATACGAGCCGG
GAGCATAAAGTGTAAAGCCTGGGGTGCCTAATGAGTGAGCTAACTCACATTAATTGCGTTGCGCTCACTG
CCCGCTTTCCAGTCGGGAAACCTGTCGTGCCAGCTGCATTAATGAATCGGCCAACGCGCGGGGAGAGGCG
GTTTGCGTATTGGGCGCTCTTCCGCTTCCTCGCTCACTGACTCGCTGCGCTCGGTCGTTCGGCTGCGGCG
AGCGGTATCAGCTCACTCAAAGGCGGTAATACGGTTATCCACAGAATCAGGGGATAACGCAGGAAAGAAC
ATGTGAGCAAAAGGCCAGCAAAAGGCCAGGAACCGTAAAAAGGCCGCGTTGCTGGCGTTTTTCCATAGGC
TCCGCCCCCCTGACGAGCATCACAAAAATCGACGCTCAAGTCAGAGGTGGCGAAACCCGACAGGACTATA
AAGATACCAGGCGTTTCCCCCTGGAAGCTCCCTCGTGCGCTCTCCTGTTCCGACCCTGCCGCTTACCGGA
TACCTGTCCGCCTTTCTCCCTTCGGGAAGCGTGGCGCTTTCTCATAGCTCACGCTGTAGGTATCTCAGTT
CGGTGTAGGTCGTTCGCTCCAAGCTGGGCTGTGTGCACGAACCCCCCGTTCAGCCCGACCGCTGCGCCTT
ATCCGGTAACTATCGTCTTGAGTCCAACCCGGTAAGACACGACTTATCGCCACTGGCAGCAGCCACTGGT
AACAGGATTAGCAGAGCGAGGTATGTAGGCGGTGCTACAGAGTTCTTGAAGTGGTGGCCTAACTACGGCT
ACACTAGAAGAACAGTATTTGGTATCTGCGCTCTGCTGAAGCCAGTTACCTTCGGAAAAAGAGTTGGTAG
CTCTTGATCCGGCAAACAAACCACCGCTGGTAGCGGTGGTTTTTTTGTTTGCAAGCAGCAGATTACGCGC
AGAAAAAAAGGATCTCAAGAAGATCCTTTGATCTTTTCTACGGGGTCTGACGCTCAGTGGAACGAAAACT
CACGTTAAGGGATTTTGGTCATGAGATTATCAAAAAGGATCTTCACCTAGATCCTTTTAAATTAAAAATG
AAGTTTTAAATCAATCTAAAGTATATATGAGTAAACTTGGTCTGACAGTTACCAATGCTTAATCAGTGAG
GCACCTATCTCAGCGATCTGTCTATTTCGTTCATCCATAGTTGCCTGACTCCCCGTCGTGTAGATAACTA
CGATACGGGAGGGCTTACCATCTGGCCCCAGTGCTGCAATGATACCGCGAGACCCACGCTCACCGGCTCC
AGATTTATCAGCAATAAACCAGCCAGCCGGAAGGGCCGAGCGCAGAAGTGGTCCTGCAACTTTATCCGCC
TCCATCCAGTCTATTAATTGTTGCCGGGAAGCTAGAGTAAGTAGTTCGCCAGTTAATAGTTTGCGCAACG
TTGTTGCCATTGCTACAGGCATCGTGGTGTCACGCTCGTCGTTTGGTATGGCTTCATTCAGCTCCGGTTC
CCAACGATCAAGGCGAGTTACATGATCCCCCATGTTGTGCAAAAAAGCGGTTAGCTCCTTCGGTCCTCCG
ATCGTTGTCAGAAGTAAGTTGGCCGCAGTGTTATCACTCATGGTTATGGCAGCACTGCATAATTCTCTTA
CTGTCATGCCATCCGTAAGATGCTTTTCTGTGACTGGTGAGTACTCAACCAAGTCATTCTGAGAATAGTG
TATGCGGCGACCGAGTTGCTCTTGCCCGGCGTCAATACGGGATAATACCGCGCCACATAGCAGAACTTTA
AAAGTGCTCATCATTGGAAAACGTTCTTCGGGGCGAAAACTCTCAAGGATCTTACCGCTGTTGAGATCCA
GTTCGATGTAACCCACTCGTGCACCCAACTGATCTTCAGCATCTTTTACTTTCACCAGCGTTTCTGGGTG
AGCAAAAACAGGAAGGCAAAATGCCGCAAAAAAGGGAATAAGGGCGACACGGAAATGTTGAATACTCATA
CTCTTCCTTTTTCAATATTATTGAAGCATTTATCAGGGTTATTGTCTCATGAGCGGATACATATTTGAAT
GTATTTAGAAAAATAAACAAATAGGGGTTCCGCGCACATTTCCCCGAAAAGTGCCACCTAAATTGTAAGC
GTTAATATTTTGTTAAAATTCGCGTTAAATTTTTGTTAAATCAGCTCATTTTTTAACCAATAGGCCGAAA
TCGGCAAAATCCCTTATAAATCAAAAGAATAGACCGAGATAGGGT
[37 nt withheld, positions 4246-4282]
AAAGAACGTGGACTCCAACGTCAAAGG
[49 nt withheld, positions 4310-4358]
T
[91 nt withheld, positions 4360-4450]
G
[124 nt withheld, positions 4452-4575]
CCCATTCGCCATTCAGGCTGCGCAACTGTTGGGAAGGGCGATCGGTGCGGGCCTCTTCGCTATTACGCCA
GTCGACCGCCAATTCAATATGGCGTATATGGACTCATGCCAATTCAATATGGTGGATCTGGACCTGTGCC
AATTCAATATGGCGTATATGGACTCGTGCCAATTCAATATGGTGGATCTGGACCCCAGCCAATTCAATAT
GGCGGACTTGGCACCATGCCAATTCAATATGGCGGACCTGGCACTGTGCCAACTGGGGAGGGGTCTACTT
GGCACGGTGCCAAGTTTGAGGAGGGGTCTTGGCCCTGTGCCAAGTCCGCCATATTGAATTGGCATGGTGC
CAATAATGGCGGCCATATTGGCTATATGCCAGGATCAATATATAGGCAATATCCAATATGGCCCTATGCC
AATATGGCTATTGGCCAGGTTCAATACTATGTATTGGCCCTATGCCATATAGTATTCCATATATGGGTTT
TCCTATTGACGTAGATAGCCCCTCCCAATGGGCGGTCCCATATACCATATATGGGGCTTCCTAATACCGC
CCATAGCCACTCCCCCATTGACGTCAATGGTCTCTATATATGGTCTTTCCTATTGACGTCATATGGGCGG
TCCTATTGACGTATATGGCGCCTCCCCCATTGACGTCAATTACGGTAAATGGCCCGCCTGGCTCAATGCC
CATTGACGTCAATAGGACCACCCACCATTGACGTCAATGGGATGGCTCATTGCCCATTCATATCCGTTCT
CACGCCCCCTATTGACGTCAATGACGGTAAATGGCCCACTTGGCAGTACATCAATATCTATTAATAGTAA
CTTGGCAAGTACATTACTATTGGAAGTACGCCAGGGTACATTGGCAGTACTCCCATTGACGTCAATGGCG
GTAAATGGCCCGCGATGGCTGCCAAGTACATCCCCATTGACGTCAATGGGGAGGGGCAATGACGCAAATG
GGCGTTCCATTGACGTAAATGGGCGGTAGGCGTGCCTAATGGGAGGTCTATATAAGCAATGCTCGTTTAG
GGAAC
