>Addgene plasmid #53887 | TMPRSS2 | addgene partial sequence | sequence record 95332 | EBV-rev 5'-GTGGTTTGTCCAAACTCATC-3'
TACGACTCACTATAGTTCTAGAGGCTCGAGAGGATCACCACTTTGTACAACAAAGCTGGGTTCTAGCCGT
CTGCCCTCATTTGTCGATAAATCCAGTCCGTGAATACCATCACATTCCCGTACACTCCTGGTCTGTAAGC
TTTGGCACAGCCAGAACCCCAGCTTGTATCCCCTATCAGCCACCAGATATTGTTCTTCGAAGTGACCAGA
GGCCCTCCACTGTCACCCTGGCAAGAATCGACGTTCCCCTGCAGGAAGCCGGCACAGATCATGGCTGGTG
TGATCAGGTTGTCATAGACATATCTGCTGTTGCATCTCTGTGTCTCAATGAGAAGCACCTTGGCAGCGTT
CAGCACTTCTGAGGTCTTCCCTTTCTCCTCGGTGGCCCCCCACCCGGAAATCCAGCAGAGCTGTTCTGGC
TGCAGCATCATGCCTGGGTTGGGCAGACACACTGGTTTCACTAGGTCGTTGAAAGTCAGAGGCTTCTGCA
GCTTCATCAGCGCAATGTCATTGTTCTTGGTCTTGGAGTCATAATTTGGATGAGAAATCACTTTTTCTAC
TTGGTATCCGGCTCCATAGAACATGAAAGATTGTCTCAAAATCCCCGCAAATGCCGTCCAATGCCATGGA
TTGTTAAGAGGTTTTTCCACGCAGTGGGCGGCTGTCACGATCCACTCGGGGGTGATGATGGAGCCTCCGC
ACACGTGGACGTTCTGGACGTGCAGGCTGACCTGCCAGGGCCAGGCCCCCGGGAGCGCGCTCTCGCCGCC
CACGATCCTGCTCTGGCGGCTTGAGTTCAAGTTGACCCCGCAGGCTATACAGCGTAAAG
