>Addgene plasmid #53887 | TMPRSS2 | addgene partial sequence | sequence record 160637 | CMV-F 5'-CGCAAATGGGCGGTAGGCGTG-3'
GCATGCTCGTTTAGGGAACCGCCATTCTGCCTGGGGACGTCGGAGCAAGCTTGATTTAGGTGACACTATA
GAATACAAGCTACTTGTTCTTTTTGCAGGATCCCATCGATTCGAATTCAAGGATCACAAGTTTGTACAAA
AAAGCAGGCACCATGGCTTTGAACTCAGGGTCACCACCAGCTATTGGACCTTACTATGAAAACCATGGAT
ACCAACCGGAAAACCCCTATCCCGCACAGCCCACTGTGGTCCCCACTGTCTACGAGGTGCATCCGGCTCA
GTACTACCCGTCCCCCGTGCCCCAGTACGCCCCGAGGGTCCTGACGCAGGCTTCCAACCCCGTCGTCTGC
ACGCAGCCCAAATCCCCATCCGGGACAGTGTGCACCTCAAAGACTAAGAAAGCACTGTGCATCACCTTGA
CCCTGGGGACCTTCCTCGTGGGAGCTGCGCTGGCCGCTGGCCTACTCTGGAAGTTCATGGGCAGCAAGTG
CTCCAACTCTGGGATAGAGTGCGACTCCTCAGGTACCTGCATCAACCCCTCTAACTGGTGTGATGGCGTG
TCACACTGCCCCGGCGGGGAGGACGAGAATCGGTGTGTTCGCCTCTACGGACCAAACTTCATCCTTCAGG
TGTACTCATCTCAGAGGAAGTCCTGGCACCCTGTGTGCCAAGACGACTGGAACGAGAACTACGGGCGGGC
GGCCTGCAGGGACATGGGCTATAAGAATAATTTTTACTCTAGCCAAGGAATAGTGGATGACAGCGGATCC
ACCAGCTTTATGAAACTGAACACAAGTGCCGGCAATGTCGA
